Addgene plasmid #45100: pSO221 Phis-72 BirA GFP
Depositing lab: Steven Henikoff. Depositing organization: Fred Hutchinson Cancer Center. Publication: Cell-type-specific nuclei purification from whole animals for genome-wide expression and chromatin profiling. Steiner FA, Talbert PB, Kasinathan S, Deal RB, Henikoff S. Genome Res. 2012 Apr;22(4):766-77. doi: 10.1101/gr.131748.111. Epub 2012 Jan 4. PubMed 22219512.
Backbone
  Vector backbone: pWormgate2
  Backbone size w/o insert (bp): 2884
  Total vector size (bp): 12471
  Vector type: Worm Expression
Growth in bacteria
  Bacterial resistance: Ampicillin, 100 μg/mL
  Growth temperature: 37°C
  Growth strain: Top10
  Copy number: High Copy
Gene/Insert 1
  Gene/Insert name: BirA::GFP
  Species: E. coli
  Insert size (bp): 1844
  GenBank ID: M10123.1
  Promoter: his-72
  Tag / fusion protein: GFP (C terminal on insert)
  Cloning method: Unknown
  Sequencing primers: 5′ ??; 3′ GFP-R
Gene/Insert 2
  Gene/Insert name: unc-119
  Species: C. elegans (nematode)
  Insert size (bp): 5708
  Entrez Gene: unc-119 (a.k.a. CELE_M142.1)
  Promoter: unc-119
  Cloning method: Unknown
  Sequencing primers: 5′ T7; 3′ ??
Terms and licenses: Academic/Nonprofit Terms; Industry Terms: Not Available to Industry
How to cite: pSO221 Phis-72 BirA GFP was a gift from Steven Henikoff (Addgene plasmid # 45100 ; http://n2t.net/addgene:45100 ; RRID:Addgene_45100)
