[The description below was written by a language model from this plasmid's Addgene catalogue record and pLannotate feature annotations shown in this document.]
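Description:
pSO221 Phis-72 BirA GFP is a 12.5 kb C. elegans expression plasmid built on the pWormgate2 backbone, which the feature table shows to be a pBluescript-type framework. It carries a high-copy ColE1/pUC origin and an ampicillin resistance gene (β-lactamase with its own promoter) for propagation in E. coli. It also has an f1 phage origin, remnants of the lacZα/lac promoter region, and flanking T7 and T3 promoters around the cloning region.

The main payload is the E. coli biotin protein ligase BirA fused at its C terminus to GFP; the GFP is annotated as an Aequorea victoria-derived green variant lying directly downstream of BirA on the same strand. According to the catalogue entry, this fusion is driven by the promoter of the worm gene his-72. The promoter itself is not annotated in the feature table, but there is a long unannotated stretch upstream of BirA. The second insert is a roughly 5.7 kb genomic copy of C. elegans unc-119 under its own promoter, which appears in the table as several separate exon-like coding fragments on the opposite strand. Genomic unc-119 is widely used as a transformation marker, because it rescues the movement defect of unc-119 mutants and so allows transgenic animals to be identified.

The associated publication concerns purification of nuclei from specific cell types of whole animals for expression and chromatin profiling. In that context the plasmid most likely supplies the biotin ligase, which would biotinylate a separately expressed acceptor-tagged nuclear protein for affinity capture, while GFP reports where BirA is expressed. The record itself does not name the biotinylation target.
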