Features (pLannotate 1.2.2; 18 found; start..end, strand, type, name):
      4..432     +  rep_origin     f1 ori (sequence partly withheld): f1 bacteriophage origin of replication; arrow indicates direction of (+) strand synthesis
    463..618     -  CDS            lacZα (fragment): LacZα fragment of β-galactosidase; lacZ fragment
    626..644     +  promoter       T7 promoter: promoter for bacteriophage T7 RNA polymerase
    653..682     +  misc_feature   MCS (fragment): pBluescript multiple cloning site
   1914..2015    -  CDS            unc-119 (fragment): UN119_CAEEL - Experimental evidence at protein level: Swiss-Prot protein existence level 1. Myristoyl-binding protein that acts as a cargo adapter: specifically binds the myristoyl moiety of a subset of N-terminally myristoylated proteins and is required for their localization. Plays a key role in ciliary membrane localization of proteins. Required for the establishment or function of the nervous system. From Caenorhabditis elegans.
   2506..2886    -  CDS            unc-119 (fragment): UN119_CAEEL - Experimental evidence at protein level: Swiss-Prot protein existence level 1. Myristoyl-binding protein that acts as a cargo adapter: specifically binds the myristoyl moiety of a subset of N-terminally myristoylated proteins and is required for their localization. Plays a key role in ciliary membrane localization of proteins. Required for the establishment or function of the nervous system. From Caenorhabditis elegans.
   2891..3082    -  CDS            unc-119 (fragment): UN119_CAEEL - Experimental evidence at protein level: Swiss-Prot protein existence level 1. Myristoyl-binding protein that acts as a cargo adapter: specifically binds the myristoyl moiety of a subset of N-terminally myristoylated proteins and is required for their localization. Plays a key role in ciliary membrane localization of proteins. Required for the establishment or function of the nervous system. From Caenorhabditis elegans.
   4136..4195    -  CDS            unc-119 (fragment): UN119_CAEEL - Experimental evidence at protein level: Swiss-Prot protein existence level 1. Myristoyl-binding protein that acts as a cargo adapter: specifically binds the myristoyl moiety of a subset of N-terminally myristoylated proteins and is required for their localization. Plays a key role in ciliary membrane localization of proteins. Required for the establishment or function of the nervous system. From Caenorhabditis elegans.
   7420..8380    +  CDS            BirA (fragment): E. coli biotin protein ligase; birA
   8398..9258    +  CDS            sg25: sg25 is a basic (constitutively fluorescent) green fluorescent protein published in 1997, derived from Aequorea victoria.
  10283..10301   -  promoter       T3 promoter: promoter for bacteriophage T3 RNA polymerase
  10344..10366   -  protein_bind   lac operator (fragment): The lac repressor binds to the lac operator to inhibit transcription in E. coli. This inhibition can be relieved by adding lactose or isopropyl-β-D-thiogalactopyranoside (IPTG). lac repressor encoded by lacI
  10370..10400   -  promoter       lac promoter: promoter for the E. coli lac operon
  10415..10436   -  protein_bind   CAP binding site: CAP binding activates transcription in the presence of cAMP. E. coli catabolite activator protein
  10449..10541   -  CDS            lacI (fragment): lac repressor; lacI; The lac repressor binds to the lac operator to inhibit transcription in E. coli. This inhibition can be relieved by adding lactose or isopropyl-β-D-thiogalactopyranoside (IPTG).
  10724..11312   -  rep_origin     ori: high-copy-number ColE1/pMB1/pBR322/pUC origin of replication
  11483..12343   -  CDS            AmpR: β-lactamase; bla; confers resistance to ampicillin, carbenicillin, and related antibiotics
  12344..12448   -  promoter       AmpR promoter: bla
>Addgene plasmid #45100 | pSO221 Phis-72 BirA GFP | depositor full sequence | sequence record 62647 | pSO221 Phis-72 BirA GFP sequence 12471 bps
CTG
[124 nt withheld, positions 4-127]
C
[91 nt withheld, positions 129-219]
A
[49 nt withheld, positions 221-269]
CCTTTGACGTTGGAGTCCACGTTCTTT
[37 nt withheld, positions 297-333]
ACCCTATCTCGGTCTATTCTTTTGATTTATAAGGGATTTTGCCGATTTCGGCCTATTGGTTAAAAAATGA
GCTGATTTAACAAAAATTTAACGCGAATTTTAACAAAATATTAACGCTTACAATTTCCATTCGCCATTCA
GGCTGCGCAACTGTTGGGAAGGGCGATCGGTGCGGGCCTCTTCGCTATTACGCCAGCTGGCGAAAGGGGG
ATGTGCTGCAAGGCGATTAAGTTGGGTAACGCCAGGGTTTTCCCAGTCACGACGTTGTAAAACGACGGCC
AGTGAGCGCGCGTAATACGACTCACTATAGGGCGAATTGGAGCTCCACCGCGGTGGCGGCCGCTCTAGAG
AATTTTAACAATACTTCAAATTTGTTAAGCCGAACATAACAAAAAATGAATAAAAAACGGAAAGTGATTG
ACCCGTATTTGAAGAAGAAGACAAATGAGTGGGGGCGACAATGGGGGAAAAAGAGACGATGAAAGTGAAG
TGGAATTAAATGTCGGAAAATTTTGTGGAAAAAGAATAATGAAATATACATATAATATCAGTATCTTCAG
CTTTTCCTCCTGCTTCACAATCTCGGCGGCAGATTTATGTAAATGATATCTCCATTCAAATGGTATTCAA
AGAAGAAGAAGAAGAAGGCAATTGCTGATAATGAGATAAAAGGAGGCTTCTCCTACTGATAACAATTGGT
CGGGAATTCATGATTAGTGGAAGAAAAGGGTGGTGTTTTGGATGAAGAAGATGTTGGGAATGCCAATGAT
CGGATTTTTGATGCAAGCAGTTATCTTTTGCAACATGATTAGTCATTTAAATCAGGGTTGGCGACAAACA
ATTTTTTTCCGGCAAATCGGCAAATCCGTTAGTTGCCGGAATTGGTAACTTCCGGCAAATCGACAAATGG
TCGGAATTGGAATGTTCGGCAAATCGGCAAATCGGCAATTTGTCGGAATTGAAATTTCCGACAAAGCGGC
AAATCGGCAGTTTTTCGGAATTGACATTTTTGGCAAATCGGCAAATCGGTTAGATGCCGGAACTGAAAAC
TTCCGGCAAAGCGGCAAATCGCTGACTTTCCAATTTGATTTTGTTGAGAAGTTTTATCTAAAGTTAAATT
TCTAGCTAATCGGCAAGTCCGTTAATTGCCGGAATTGGAAATTTCCGGCAAATCGGCAAAGCGGCACATT
GTCGGAATTGAAATTTCTAGCTAATCGGCAAATCGGTTAGTTGCCGGAATTGGAAACTTCCGGCAAAGCG
ACAAATCACAGATTTTCCAAATTTAATTTTTATGATAATTTTTTGTAAAAGGGCCGAATTATTTTTGAAT
AATTCAAGTTTTTTTTAATTTTATGGTTTTTTCCAACATTCAAATAAAACATATCAATTGAGAACATTAT
ATTTGAAAAATCATTTATTGGGATTTGTATTGAAAAGCTGAAAAATGAGAGTTTTCGGAATGCATTTTGT
GAGAAATATAGTGAAAAATTAGGAAATTTTAAATTTAGCGGTAGGAAAATCACATGATTTCTATAAATTG
CGAGAAAAATTATTAGTTTTATTCCATCGGCGGGAAATTATGCATCATACGAGTAGTCGGCCTTATTGTG
CATTACGAGCTTATTCTCCACAAAATAGAAGCTATCGGAGCGGGTCTCGTTTGGATTATTGATCATGTCG
TCCACTGAAAATATACAGTTTTTTTTTTAATTTTACAACAAAAAAACATATTTTTTTTTTGCAAATTTCA
TTTTACTTTCCAATTAGTCAGTTTTTTTCCGCGATAATTTTTAATTTCATGGGCTAGTTTTGGCAAGAAT
TCTTCTCTTCGATGCACCATGAGCACTTAAAAAAAATTTGCGAACTTTTTTATCGGTTTAATGTAGTTTT
TAACAAAATTTCTCAAATGTTCAATACATTTCCAGAAATTTTGAATTTCCCGTCAAATAATTTTCTCAGA
AAATTTGAATTCTCGCGGCTAATTTTTTTCTCAGAAAATTTGAATTACCCGCCAAAAACTTCTCAGAGAA
AACTCGAATTTCCTCCAAGTTTTCACATTTTGAACTACTGTAGGGCAGCTTTTTGTCAATATTTATTTTA
TTTTTAAAAACCTAGAAAATTCGCTCTATTGACAAAATGAGCTCAAATAATTTTTCCCGCTTCAAACTCA
CTGAGTTGTTGTGAAAGTTGTGGAAATTCATAGATATGTTCACAGTTGTTTCTCGAATTTGGCATACAGA
ATCCAAATTCAAAATCAAAGCATTTCAATAAACGATCCTTGAAAAAGTGCCGTTCAATCATTCGAAAATG
TGTGATCGGCACATCGCCGACCTTGAACTCGACCGTCGCGCCGACCGTCTTTAATTTCAGAAAATTCGGC
GCAAATCGATATCGGACATATCTTGCCGATTCGGCTTGCGCCTGCAGATTCTCTTCCGTCTCATTTTCCG
GTTTTGCAATTTCGAAGAGCACGTGTTCCGTGTCGAGGTCACGGATTTGGAATTTGGTGAACTCAATGTT
ATAGACGTTTGCCGATGGGGAGCATAGGAATCCTGAAAATTTGATATGTTTGTCCACGTGGAGTACACGG
CGCGTTTATCAATAGAGCAAATATTCACTTACCTTGAGTGATTCCTGGAAGAGCTAGCACATCATTTGGT
GTAATTTGATTTTTCGCGAGAAGCTCCGCCTCGGTGGTTATAGCCTGTTCGGTTACCGGTGGGGGTCGGG
GCATCTGAAAAAAAAAAGAGTTTTCTGTATTCTGCCAAGGAAACAGCAAATTATGTTCGGCAAAAATAGA
CAAAAAGTAATTGAGAAAATTGACCGGTGCTGGCATGCAATTTTTGTACATAGATGTGAATTTAGCCTAT
TTCAATTTATTATTTTTGTGTGAATTTTTTTTTTAATATTCAAACAGTGCACGCTTTTTTGGGAACCAGG
TGTTGGCGGCAGTTGCCGTTCGGCAAATTGCAGGTTTGCCGATTTGACGAAACTTTGTATTTCCGGCAAT
TTTCCGTTTTCCGGAAATTTTTAGAGAAATATTTTATAAGACGGAAACACTTAAAACTGTGCCTTTTTGA
AATTTTTTTTCGGCAAATCAACAATTTGCCAGAAACTTTAAATTCCGGCAATTTGCCAATTTGCCGATTT
GTCGGAAAAAATCATTTGCCGCCAACCCCACGTGGTGCCAGGCTGTCCCATCACGGTTTGATATACAAAA
AATGCGGGAATTCTTTGTCCAAAAAGATGTGACGTCAGCACGTTCATAAAAGGGGTGTGCGGCAAATCTC
AAAATTTGCCCAGCTCGGCAAACGGCAAATTTGCCGAACACCCCTGGTTCATAACCATGTGAAATCAGTT
GAGAACTCTGCGTCTCTTCTCCCGCATTTTTTGTAGATCAACGTAGATCAAACCGAAATGGAACACTCTG
ACACCACGTGCCACCCCTGATTGAACCACCGAAAGGCACATATACAAATGTTCAAAAATGAGTGGCAAAA
ACTAGCGAAATTTGACTGCACAAAAAAATAATTTTTAAAATTTTCTTTTAAAATCTACTGTGTTATTCGG
TCATTTTAGCGCTATAAAAGTAGATTCTAATAGTAAGTGCAAAATTGCAAATTAAATTTATTTGGAGCAA
CTCTAAGTCTCTCTAAAATCCGCGTTTTTTGAGAAAAGTTCAAACAATTTCAACGTAGAAGAAAAGAAAG
CAAGCATATCGATATATGAAATTGGATATCAGGAGTTAGTATACTGCGTGCATAAACACGCTCTCTCTCT
CATTTCTCTGCGTCTTCCTCACCTGAGACGGGAAGGTTGCCGAGCCGGGTGCGATCGATTGTTGTTGTTG
CTCTGCCTTCATATATGCTGTTGTAGCTGAAAATTTTGGGGATTATGGGAATTTTGGAGAGTGCTCTGGA
GATTAGAGGTGGTGTGGCTGCGGAAAAAATTCGGCCACCAGTATTTTCTAGGCCGTGGGGGATAGGGTTA
TTCTTTAAGCAAATTTCAGGTTTCCAAGTTTTTATTGTAAATTTTGAGAATTAAAATAAAAATTATAAAA
GTTCTGGAAAATATTTCCGTATGAATTTCCTGGGAACTTCAAATTTTTTTGTACAAAGTGCAAAAATATA
TTTAATTTAAATTGGTTTAAAAAATTCGGCCACCAGTTTTTTCTATGCCGCGAGGTATAGTGTTAGTGTG
TTTTTGACAACTTTCAATTTTTTGAGAAAATTTTACCAAAAATATTCCAAGTTTTCATCATAAATTTCCT
GGGAACTTAATAATATTTTTTGAGCACAATTTGGTAGAAAATATTTTTTCAAATTTTCAAATTTTGTAAA
ATTGGTGAAATATTTTGAATTCACTTTCAATTTTATTTATTCAAGGAATATTTTGAAAAAAAATGTGTTT
TTAATTCACAAATAATTACTAAAAATAACTAAAAAATAACACTGTTTTATGGGATTTACAGTTTTTGTTT
AAAATCCTGAAATATTTTTTTTACTTAAACATTAATAATTTTTTTATGAGTAAAGAAATATGCAATTCAA
AAATATTTTTAAAATATTTGAACGCATCCAATTAATTGATTAAATTTATGATGTTTGCGTTTTTTTTTGA
GTTTTTGAAAAGATATGTTCCCAAAATTTTTGGAAATGTTTGTAAAAATTTTTAGATTTTTTACTCCGGA
AACCCTTTTTATGGAAAACTTTCAAACCCCTCTAATGTACCAAAAGAGCAAAAAATCAATTTTTGCACTG
AATAACCTTTTAACTAACTAAAATGAAAAAGAAATTCCAACAAAAAATAAATGAGTTCCGTGTGCTCTTG
CTCGCAGAGCACATCCAAAAATTAATGGGGGTCGTCCGTAATGATTGACAGAGATGGAAAATGGCGAAAA
AGGGCTGAAGAAGATGAAAAAAGAAGACGTCTAGGAAAAGAGAAGCGAGAGAGTGTGGGGAACGCTGAGG
GCGCAGAGAGAGGAACGGACAAAATGACAGATGATGAGCAAAGAGAAAGAGAGAGAGGGAGAGAGAAAGA
GAGGGAGAGAGGGATGAATTTGTGATGAAATAGACAGTGAGAGAAAATGAGAGGAAAAGATGGTAATTCA
ATAGAATCTTAGAGCAATTTGAAGTTTGAGTCATTACTTTTAAAGTGGGCATCTTTAAAGGTAGAATCAT
TTAGGATTTTATCTAAATAAATCTATAATAAACCAATATGACTGAATGTCATTTTGGTACACTGCCAAAA
TTCAAAAAAAAATTGGAGAATTTGAGAAATTTTGAGCTTTGCTACCAGTTTGAACCTCTGGAACAGGGGT
GGGCGGCAATTGCCTTCCGGCAAATTTCGCCAAATTGCCGGTTTGCCGATTTGTCGGAAATTTTAATTTT
CGGCAAAAATGCGGATTTGCTCTTTTACGGATATCAATTTGCCGGAAGTTTTTAGAGGGATTTAGTATAA
TTCGGAAACACTTGAAACTGTGCCTTTTTGAAATTGTTTCCCCATTTTCTTTAGACATTTTCATAGAATT
CGCTTACTTTTCAAAATAGATGTAGGAACATTCTTAGGATGCCTACAGTTTTGCCGATTAAAATTGAAAT
TCTGAAATTTCCAAAAAAAAAAATTTTAAAACCACAATTTGCCATTTTCGTGTCAAAAACTTTCGGCAAT
TACCGTTTTTCCGGCAAATTCAGCAAATTGGCAATTTGCCGGTTCCCCAATTTGCCGGAAATTTTCAGTT
CTGGCAATTTGCCAATGGTTTTTGAAACATTTTACAGTAATATATAAGGATTTCATGGGTAACTATAGGA
CTATAGGACTATAGGAGTGGTTTAAAAAACTGAATTTTGAGAGACTTGACACATTTTCCAAAACATTTTT
TTTAATGTTACGTTTGACTTAAAGCAATGATAAGATATGTTAAGATTTTGAAGAATTTAGATATGAGGTT
ATAGAATACTTTGCATTAGTGATGTATTTATTTGAAAGAACATTGATGGGGAGAATTTTTCAAACAGAAA
AAAAACTATAAAATTCTACTTCTTTTACTGAAGCTTGTCGACCCTAGGGGGCCCAAACGTTATAGTGTGG
ACACCAATTTGGCTTCGTACTTCTTACTCGTTCCCGCCCCGCCCCGACACCATTCGAATATATATTGTCA
GTTGTTCTGTTTGTCGTCGTGATGAGAGGTGCGTGCGTGTGCGCGCGCGCTCTCCCAACTTTTCGGACCA
TTTTGCGGGCTTTATACTGCAATTTGGCTCATTTCTTCTCCTTTTTTTTCCACAGGCTTATTTTGTACTC
TCGAGTTGACAGCCTTTTTCGGTATAGGTTGGAAGTAGTCCATTAAAGTAGATGTTTCTTAAGAATTTAT
CGGCTTAGCATCGATTTCGACCTAGTTAGATGCCACGTTTATGCGCGAAGCGGCCGCGTCGCGGCGAGAA
TTTCAGTGCGGTTTTACGGGATTATCCATTAAAATCAGGAAAATCAGCAGAAAACTTCTTAACAAAACTA
ATTTTTTTAGAAAAGAATTTAGAAATACGTAGTCTTGAATAATTCAGCAACTTTTTCAAATTTTATGAGA
ATTTCGCAATTTCCTACACCTCCTATTTCATCATCACTTCCGAAATCCTACGTTATCGATCGAACACGCG
ACGCGACCGCAGCGCACCTACTAAGCGCGCGCATTTCGACCGTGACGCGACCGCAACGCGGTGGTGTCAG
GGTGCGCGCGCTTTTTCAATCATATGTGGTGCGGTCGATTCCTTCATTCATCCTTCTGTATGCAGCTGCT
CATCAGTTTATTGAGCATCTGCTGTACCAATTCGTACTTTAAATTAAATATTAAGAGTACATTTTCTGTG
TGCTCTGTATATAAATGTCTAGAATAAACTGCAAACAAGAATTCTTGGCTCCATCTTTCCCTGAATCAAT
ATCGATCGATAGTGACACGCGACGCGACCGCAACGCGTAGGGCCATTTCATATTGATTCTTCTTCTACTC
TTCCTTCTTCTCCTTCTGCTCTCACATTTCCTCACTATTCCAACCATTCTCAATTCTCAATTTCCAGAAC
AACAATGGCTGGATCCAAGGATAACACCGTGCCACTGAAATTGATTGCCCTGTTAGCGAACGGTGAATTT
CACTCTGGCGAGCAGTTGGGTGAAACGCTGGGAATGAGCCGGGCGGCTATTAATAAACACATTCAGACAC
TGCGTGACTGGGGCGTTGATGTCTTTACCGTTCCGGGTAAAGGATACAGCCTGCCTGAGCCTATCCAGTT
ACTTAATGCTAAACAGATATTGGGTCAGCTGGATGGCGGTAGTGTAGCCGTGCTGCCAGTGATTGACTCC
ACGAATCAGTACCTTCTTGATCGTATCGGAGAGCTTAAATCGGGCGATGCTTGCATTGCAGAATACCAGC
AGGCTGGCCGTGGTCGCCGGGGTCGGAAATGGTTTTCGCCTTTTGGCGCAAACTTATATTTGTCGATGTT
CTGGCGTCTGGAACAAGGCCCGGCGGCGGCGATTGGTTTAAGTCTGGTTATCGGTATCGTGATGGCGGAA
GTATTACGCAAGCTGGGTGCAGATAAAGTTCGTGTTAAATGGCCTAATGACCTCTATCTGCAGGATCGCA
AGCTGGCAGGCATTCTGGTGGAGCTGACTGGCAAAACTGGCGATGCGGCGCAAATAGTCATTGGAGCCGG
GATCAACATGGCAATGCGCCGTGTTGAAGAGAGTGTCGTTAATCAGGGGTGGATCACGCTGCAGGAAGCG
GGGATCAATCTCGATCGTAATACGTTGGCGGCCATGCTAATACGTGAATTACGTGCTGCGTTGGAACTCT
TCGAACAAGAAGGATTGGCACCTTATCTGTCGCGCTGGGAAAAGCTGGATAATTTTATTAATCGCCCAGT
GAAACTTATCATTGGTGATAAAGAAATATTTGGCATTTCACGCGGAATAGACAAACAGGGGGCTTTATTA
CTTGAGCAGGATGGAATAATAAAACCCTGGATGGGCGGTGAAATATCCCTGCGTAGTGCAGAAAAATCGA
GACCGGTAGCTACTAGTAAAGGAGAAGAACTTTTCACTGGAGTTGTCCCAATTCTTGTTGAATTAGATGG
TGATGTTAATGGGCACAAATTTTCTGTCAGTGGAGAGGGTGAAGGTGATGCAACATACGGAAAACTTACC
CTTAAATTTATTTGCACTACTGGAAAACTACCTGTTCCATGGGTAAGTTTAAACATATATATACTAACTA
ACCCTGATTATTTAAATTTTCAGCCAACACTTGTCACTACTTTCTGTTATGGTGTTCAATGCTTCTCGAG
ATACCCAGATCATATGAAACGGCATGACTTTTTCAAGAGTGCCATGCCCGAAGGTTATGTACAGGAAAGA
ACTATATTTTTCAAAGATGACGGGAACTACAAGACACGTAAGTTTAAACAGTTCGGTACTAACTAACCAT
ACATATTTAAATTTTCAGGTGCTGAAGTCAAGTTTGAAGGTGATACCCTTGTTAATAGAATCGAGTTAAA
AGGTATTGATTTTAAAGAAGATGGAAACATTCTTGGACACAAATTGGAATACAACTATAACTCACACAAT
GTATACATCATGGCAGACAAACAAAAGAATGGAATCAAAGTTGTAAGTTTAAACATGATTTTACTAACTA
ACTAATCTGATTTAAATTTTCAGAACTTCAAAATTAGACACAACATTGAAGATGGAAGCGTTCAACTAGC
AGACCATTATCAACAAAATACTCCAATTGGCGATGGCCCTGTCCTTTTACCAGACAACCATTACCTGTCC
ACACAATCTGCCCTTTCGAAAGATCCCAACGAAAAGAGAGACCACATGGTCCTTCTTGAGTTTGTAACAG
CTGCTGGGATTACACATGGCATGGATGAACTATACAAATAAGCTCCATCACCAATTCTCGAAGCACTTTT
AATATTCATTTAATCCAACTTGTACCATAATCCTCGTATTTTTCCATCCCGAAAATTGATTTTTGCGATC
GAACCGCCGATCTCATCACCACTTTTCTCTCCGTTCTTTATGTCTTATTTTATTCGTAAATTGCTGAATT
TCATGTTGAACTCCAACAAAAAAAAATAAAGTTTCGTGTGCTTCAGTAGTCTAGCAACATCATATGAACG
CCTAGCAACTATATTCCACGCCGCCGCAGTTTTGAATTGAATTCACTAAATTCATGCTCTGAATTCACAA
AAAAAATGTTTCTTCGAGTCATTGGAAATAGTAAAAAACGCCAGCGACTATTTATCAGTAAGTTTTAAAA
GGGTCTCGTCGCGAAATTCACATTAAAAATATTAATTTTCTGTATGTACCTTTAAAATTACTGTAGAAAA
TCTATCAGATGGGTCTTGGCGCGCAAAACGCAAAAAATAAATTGATTTCATTGCATGCTTTTTCCGCGCC
GAGACCCATCTAACCTAAATTTTTCAAAAAGGTGTGCGCCTTTAAAGATTACTGTAGTTTCGAACTTGTG
TAGTTGCGGAGTTTTCATCGATTTTTTTGTAAATAAATAGTTTTATTTTAGTTTTTGAAGAAATAAATAT
TTTTTCAACGAACAACTATATGAAAAATCGATAAAAATCCCGCAATTTTTTGGAAAATTCTGTGATGGAT
AATACCAAATTCAGATGTTTCCTTCTTTTTTCTCATCATTGGGCTTCTTGTTCTCGGTGTCTTCACAATC
AAAAAGAACACCTATATCACCTTCGATTCATGGGATCTAGCACAAGAGATTGCTCAGAACGCGACGGATG
CAGCGATGGAAAACTCTTCTGTAAGTTTTTCACGGAATTCTGGCCTCCCTCATAAATCGAAATGGCAGAG
TTTGCCGAACTAGGCCATTTTGAGTCCGCGAGATTTTGTGTAGGTTTACGGCGCGTTGCGTGGTACCCAG
CTTTTGTTCCCTTTAGTGAGGGTTAATTGCGCGCTTGGCGTAATCATGGTCATAGCTGTTTCCTGTGTGA
AATTGTTATCCGCTCACAATTCCACACAACATACGAGCCGGAAGCATAAAGTGTAAAGCCTGGGGTGCCT
AATGAGTGAGCTAACTCACATTAATTGCGTTGCGCTCACTGCCCGCTTTCCAGTCGGGAAACCTGTCGTG
CCAGCTGCATTAATGAATCGGCCAACGCGCGGGGAGAGGCGGTTTGCGTATTGGGCGCTCTTCCGCTTCC
TCGCTCACTGACTCGCTGCGCTCGGTCGTTCGGCTGCGGCGAGCGGTATCAGCTCACTCAAAGGCGGTAA
TACGGTTATCCACAGAATCAGGGGATAACGCAGGAAAGAACATGTGAGCAAAAGGCCAGCAAAAGGCCAG
GAACCGTAAAAAGGCCGCGTTGCTGGCGTTTTTCCATAGGCTCCGCCCCCCTGACGAGCATCACAAAAAT
CGACGCTCAAGTCAGAGGTGGCGAAACCCGACAGGACTATAAAGATACCAGGCGTTTCCCCCTGGAAGCT
CCCTCGTGCGCTCTCCTGTTCCGACCCTGCCGCTTACCGGATACCTGTCCGCCTTTCTCCCTTCGGGAAG
CGTGGCGCTTTCTCATAGCTCACGCTGTAGGTATCTCAGTTCGGTGTAGGTCGTTCGCTCCAAGCTGGGC
TGTGTGCACGAACCCCCCGTTCAGCCCGACCGCTGCGCCTTATCCGGTAACTATCGTCTTGAGTCCAACC
CGGTAAGACACGACTTATCGCCACTGGCAGCAGCCACTGGTAACAGGATTAGCAGAGCGAGGTATGTAGG
CGGTGCTACAGAGTTCTTGAAGTGGTGGCCTAACTACGGCTACACTAGAAGGACAGTATTTGGTATCTGC
GCTCTGCTGAAGCCAGTTACCTTCGGAAAAAGAGTTGGTAGCTCTTGATCCGGCAAACAAACCACCGCTG
GTAGCGGTGGTTTTTTTGTTTGCAAGCAGCAGATTACGCGCAGAAAAAAAGGATCTCAAGAAGATCCTTT
GATCTTTTCTACGGGGTCTGACGCTCAGTGGAACGAAAACTCACGTTAAGGGATTTTGGTCATGAGATTA
TCAAAAAGGATCTTCACCTAGATCCTTTTAAATTAAAAATGAAGTTTTAAATCAATCTAAAGTATATATG
AGTAAACTTGGTCTGACAGTTACCAATGCTTAATCAGTGAGGCACCTATCTCAGCGATCTGTCTATTTCG
TTCATCCATAGTTGCCTGACTCCCCGTCGTGTAGATAACTACGATACGGGAGGGCTTACCATCTGGCCCC
AGTGCTGCAATGATACCGCGAGACCCACGCTCACCGGCTCCAGATTTATCAGCAATAAACCAGCCAGCCG
GAAGGGCCGAGCGCAGAAGTGGTCCTGCAACTTTATCCGCCTCCATCCAGTCTATTAATTGTTGCCGGGA
AGCTAGAGTAAGTAGTTCGCCAGTTAATAGTTTGCGCAACGTTGTTGCCATTGCTACAGGCATCGTGGTG
TCACGCTCGTCGTTTGGTATGGCTTCATTCAGCTCCGGTTCCCAACGATCAAGGCGAGTTACATGATCCC
CCATGTTGTGCAAAAAAGCGGTTAGCTCCTTCGGTCCTCCGATCGTTGTCAGAAGTAAGTTGGCCGCAGT
GTTATCACTCATGGTTATGGCAGCACTGCATAATTCTCTTACTGTCATGCCATCCGTAAGATGCTTTTCT
GTGACTGGTGAGTACTCAACCAAGTCATTCTGAGAATAGTGTATGCGGCGACCGAGTTGCTCTTGCCCGG
CGTCAATACGGGATAATACCGCGCCACATAGCAGAACTTTAAAAGTGCTCATCATTGGAAAACGTTCTTC
GGGGCGAAAACTCTCAAGGATCTTACCGCTGTTGAGATCCAGTTCGATGTAACCCACTCGTGCACCCAAC
TGATCTTCAGCATCTTTTACTTTCACCAGCGTTTCTGGGTGAGCAAAAACAGGAAGGCAAAATGCCGCAA
AAAAGGGAATAAGGGCGACACGGAAATGTTGAATACTCATACTCTTCCTTTTTCAATATTATTGAAGCAT
TTATCAGGGTTATTGTCTCATGAGCGGATACATATTTGAATGTATTTAGAAAAATAAACAAATAGGGGTT
CCGCGCACATTTCCCCGAAAAGTGCCAC
