>Addgene plasmid #45100 | pSO221 Phis-72 BirA GFP | addgene partial sequence | sequence record 64361 | GFPfusionREV 5'-CTCCACTGACAGAAAATTTG-3'
CTCCAGTGAAAAGTTCTTCTCCTTTACTAGTAGCTACCGGTCTCGATTTTTCTGCACTACGCAGGGATAT
TTCACCGCCCATCCAGGGTTTTATTATTCCATCCTGCTCAAGTAATAAAGCCCCCTGTTTGTCTATTCCG
CGTGAAATGCCAAATATTTCTTTATCACCAATGATAAGTTTCACTGGGCGATTAATAAAATTATCCAGCT
TTTCCCAGCGCGACAGATAAGGTGCCAATCCTTCTTGTTCGAAGAGTTCCAACGCAGCACGTAATTCACG
TATTAGCATGGCCGCCAACGTATTACGATCGAGATTGATCCCCGCTTCCTGCAGCGTGATCCACCCCTGA
TTAACGACACTCTCTTCAACACGGCGCATTGCCATGTTGATCCCGGCTCCAATGACTATTTGCGCCGCAT
CGCCAGTTTTGCCAGTCAGCTCCACCAGAATGCCTGCCAGCTTGCGATCCTGCAGATAGAGGTCATTAGG
CCATTTAACACGAACTTTATCTGCACCCAGCTTGCGTAATACTTCCGCCATCACGATACCGATAACCAGA
CTTAAACCAATCGCCGCCGCCGGGCCTTGTTCCAGACGCCAGAACATCGACAAATATAAGTTTGCGCCAA
AAGGCGAAAACCATTTCCGACCCCGGCGACCACGGCCAGCCTGCTGGTATTCTGCAATGCAAGCATCGCC
CGATTTAAGCTCTCCGATACGATCAAGAAGGTACTGATTCGTGGAGTCAATCACTGGCAGCACGGCTACA
CTACCGCCATCCAGCTGACCCAATATCTGTTTAGCATTAAGTA
