>Addgene plasmid #45100 | pSO221 Phis-72 BirA GFP | addgene partial sequence | sequence record 64819 | T7 5'-TAATACGACTCACTATAGGG-3'
ACAATACTTCAAATTTGTTAAGCCGAACATAACAAAAAATGAATAAAAAACGGAAAGTGATTGACCCGTA
TTTGAAGAAGAAGACAAATGAGTGGGGGCGACAATGGGGGAAAAAGAGACGATGAAAGTGAAGTGGAATT
AAATGTCGGAAAATTTTGTGGAAAAAGAATAATGAAATATACATATAATATCAGTATCTTCAGCTTTTCC
TCCTGCTTCACAATCTCGGCGGCAGATTTATGTAAATGATATCTCCATTCAAATGGTATTCAAAGAAGAA
GAAGAAGAAGGCAATTGCTGATAATGAGATAAAAGGAGGCTTTTCCTACTGATAACAATTGGTCGGGAAT
TCATGATTAGTGGAAGAAAAGGGTGGTGTTTTGGATGAAGAAGATGTTGGGAATGCCAATGATCGGATTT
TTGATGCAAGCAGTTATCTTTTGCAACATGATTAGTCATTTAAATCAGGGTTGGCGACAAACAATTTTTT
TCCGGCAAATCGGCAAATCCGTTAGTTGCCGGAATTGGTAACTTCCGGCAAATCGACAAATGGTCGGAAT
TGGAATGTTCGGCAAATCGGCAAATCGGCAATTTGTCGGAATTGAAATTTCCGACAAAGCGGCAAATCGG
CAGTTTTTCGGAATTGACATTTTTGGCAAATCGGCAAATCGGTTAGATGCCGGAACTGAAAACTTCCGGC
AAAGCGGCAAATCGCTGACTTTCCAATTTGATTTTGTTGAGAAGTTTTATCTAAAGTTAAATTTCTAGCT
AATCGGCAAGTCCGTTAATTGCCGGAATTGGA
